Addgene plasmid #194071: pCW57.1_V5_BirA*_FLAG_Ct
Purpose: (Empty Backbone) 3rd generation, Inducible lentiviral expression, TRE-gateway; PGK-rtTA-2A-blasti
Depositing lab: RESOLUTE Consortium & Giulio Superti-Furga. Depositing organization: CeMM Research Center for Molecular Medicine.
Backbone
  Vector backbone: pCW57.1
  Backbone manufacturer: David Root (Addgene plasmid # 41393)
  Vector type: Mammalian Expression, Lentiviral
  Selectable markers: Blasticidin
  Tag / fusion protein: FLAG-BirA(R118G)-V5 (C terminal on insert)
Growth in bacteria
  Bacterial resistance: Chloramphenicol and Ampicillin, 25 & 100 μg/mL
  Growth temperature: 37°C
  Growth strain: ccdB Survival
  Copy number: Unknown
Gene/Insert
  Gene/Insert name: None
  Tag / fusion protein: FLAG-BirA(R118G)-V5 (C terminal on insert)
Resource information
  A portion of this plasmid was derived from a plasmid made by: Vector modified from David Root (Addgene plasmid # 41393)
Terms and licenses: Academic/Nonprofit Terms; Industry Terms: Not Available to Industry
How to cite: pCW57.1_V5_BirA*_FLAG_Ct was a gift from RESOLUTE Consortium & Giulio Superti-Furga (Addgene plasmid # 194071 ; http://n2t.net/addgene:194071 ; RRID:Addgene_194071)
