[The description below was written by a language model from this plasmid's Addgene catalogue record and pLannotate feature annotations shown in this document.]
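Description:
pCW57.1_V5_BirA*_FLAG_Ct is an empty third-generation, self-inactivating lentiviral Gateway destination vector derived from pCW57.1. It is built for doxycycline-inducible expression of proteins fused at their C terminus to a promiscuous biotin ligase. The lentiviral portion has an RSV promoter driving a truncated HIV-1 5' LTR, followed by the Ψ packaging signal, RRE, cPPT/CTS, a WPRE and a ΔU3 3' LTR. In bacteria it replicates from a high-copy ColE1/pUC origin with ampicillin resistance. The unrecombined vector additionally carries chloramphenicol resistance and the ccdB toxin gene, so it has to be maintained in a ccdB-tolerant strain.

The payload begins with a tight TRE promoter (seven tet operators plus a minimal CMV promoter) placed upstream of an attR1–CmR–ccdB–attR2 Gateway cassette. An LR reaction replaces this cassette with an open reading frame from an entry clone, placing it upstream of a FLAG epitope and E. coli birA. The catalogue describes this tag as FLAG-BirA(R118G)-V5, the BioID mutant that releases activated biotin and labels nearby proteins. The feature table annotates a FLAG fragment and birA but does not call out the V5 tag or the R118G substitution.

Downstream, a human PGK promoter drives blasticidin S deaminase followed by an rtTA3-type reverse tetracycline transactivator. The purpose line describes this unit as a 2A-linked rtTA and blasticidin cassette, although its gene order appears reversed in the annotated sequence. A single integrated provirus therefore supplies both selection and the Tet-On transactivator. The design suits the generation of stable, blasticidin-selected mammalian cell lines for inducible proximity-dependent biotinylation studies of a chosen bait protein's neighbours, though the record does not state this use.
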