Features (pLannotate 1.2.2; 34 found; start..end, strand, type, name):
     48..362     +  promoter       tight TRE promoter: Tet-responsive promoter PTight, consisting of seven tet operator sequences followed by the minimal CMV promoter
    383..507     +  protein_bind   attR1: mutant version of attR; recombination site for the Gateway® LR reaction LR Clonase™
    532..562     +  promoter       lac UV5 promoter: E. coli lac promoter with an "up" mutation
    586..615     +  promoter       cat promoter (fragment): promoter of the E. coli cat gene encoding chloramphenicol acetyltransferase
    616..1275    +  CDS            CmR: chloramphenicol acetyltransferase; cat; confers resistance to chloramphenicol
   1454..1612    +  CDS            ccdA (fragment): CCDA_ECO57 - Also known as H, letA. Experimental evidence at protein level: Swiss-Prot protein existence level 1. Antitoxin component of a type II toxin-antitoxin (TA) system which inhibits the post-segregational killing (PSK) of plasmid-free cells, also referred to as a plasmid addiction system. Binds to and blocks the activity of CcdB; will also remove bound CcdB protein from the CcdB-GyrA complex by forming a CcdA-CcdB complex, a process termed rejuvenation. Functions as a transcriptional corepressor for the ccdAB operon, repression also requires CcdB (By similarity). From Escherichia coli
   1617..1919    +  CDS            ccdB: CCDB_ECOLI - Also known as G, letB, letD. Experimental evidence at protein level: Swiss-Prot protein existence level 1. Toxic component of a type II toxin-antitoxin (TA) system, functioning in plasmid maintainence. Responsible for the post- segregational killing (PSK) of plasmid-free cells, also referred to as a plasmid addiction system. Half-life of over 2 hours. Cell killing by CcdB is accompanied by filamentation, defects in chromosome and plasmid segregation, defects in cell division, formation of anucleate cells, decreased DNA synthesis and plasmid loss. Interferes with the activity of DN
   1963..2087    -  protein_bind   attR2: mutant version of attR; recombination site for the Gateway® LR reaction LR Clonase™
   2098..2121    +  CDS            3xFLAG (fragment): three tandem FLAG® epitope tags
   2152..3111    +  CDS            birA: BIRA_ECOLI - Also known as bioR, dhbB. Experimental evidence at protein level: Swiss-Prot protein existence level 1. Acts both as a biotin--[acetyl-CoA-carboxylase] ligase and a biotin-operon repressor. In the presence of ATP, BirA activates biotin to form the BirA-biotinyl-5'-adenylate (BirA-bio-5'-AMP or holoBirA) complex. HoloBirA can either transfer the biotinyl moiety to the biotin carboxyl carrier protein (BCCP) subunit of acetyl-CoA carboxylase, or bind to the biotin operator site and inhibit transcription of the operon. From Escherichia coli (strain K12).
   3160..3670    +  promoter       hPGK promoter: human phosphoglycerate kinase 1 promoter
   3680..4075    +  CDS            BSD: blasticidin S deaminase; Aspergillus terreus BSD; confers resistance to blasticidin
   4130..4827    +  CDS            rtTA3 (fragment): reverse tetracycline transactivator 3 activates expression from Tet-responsive promoters in the presence of doxycycline
   4757..4867    +  CDS            VP48: 3 tandem repeats of the minimal activation domain of herpes simplex virus VP16 (Cheng et al., 2013)
   4903..5451    +  misc_feature   WPRE (fragment): woodchuck hepatitis virus posttranscriptional regulatory element
   5477..5548    +  CDS            nef (fragment): NEF_HV1Z2 - Experimental evidence at protein level: Swiss-Prot protein existence level 1. Extracellular Nef protein targets CD4(+) T-lymphocytes for apoptosis by interacting with CXCR4 surface receptors. From Human immunodeficiency virus type 1 group M subtype D (isolate Z2/CDC-Z34) (HIV-1).
   5550..5783    +  LTR            3' LTR (ΔU3): self-inactivating 3' long terminal repeat (LTR) from HIV-1
   5855..5976    +  polyA_signal   SV40 poly(A) signal: SV40 polyadenylation signal
   6016..6151    +  rep_origin     SV40 ori: SV40 origin of replication
   6159..6222    +  promoter       AmpR promoter: bla
   6223..7083    +  CDS            AmpR: β-lactamase; bla; confers resistance to ampicillin, carbenicillin, and related antibiotics
   7254..7842    +  rep_origin     ori: high-copy-number ColE1/pMB1/pBR322/pUC origin of replication
   8025..8117    +  CDS            lacI (fragment): lac repressor; lacI; The lac repressor binds to the lac operator to inhibit transcription in E. coli. This inhibition can be relieved by adding lactose or isopropyl-β-D-thiogalactopyranoside (IPTG).
   8130..8151    +  protein_bind   CAP binding site: CAP binding activates transcription in the presence of cAMP. E. coli catabolite activator protein
   8166..8196    +  promoter       lac promoter: promoter for the E. coli lac operon
   8204..8220    +  protein_bind   lac operator: The lac repressor binds to the lac operator to inhibit transcription in E. coli. This inhibition can be relieved by adding lactose or isopropyl-β-D-thiogalactopyranoside (IPTG). lac repressor encoded by lacI
   8265..8283    +  promoter       T3 promoter: promoter for bacteriophage T3 RNA polymerase
   8311..8537    +  promoter       RSV promoter: Rous sarcoma virus enhancer/promoter
   8538..8718    +  LTR            5' LTR (truncated): truncated 5' long terminal repeat (LTR) from HIV-1
   8765..8890    +  misc_feature   HIV-1 Ψ: packaging signal of human immunodeficiency virus type 1
   8874..9237    +  CDS            HIV-1 gag (fragment): gag protein from human immunodeficiency virus 1; gag
   9383..9616    +  misc_feature   RRE: The Rev response element (RRE) of HIV-1 allows for Rev-dependent mRNA export from the nucleus to the cytoplasm.
   9993..10017   +  CDS            Rev (fragment): human immunodeficiency virus 1 (HIV-1) Rev protein; rev; enhances nuclear export of unspliced and incompletely spliced viral mRNAs
  10058..10175   +  misc_feature   cPPT/CTS: central polypurine tract and central termination sequence of HIV-1
>Addgene plasmid #194071 | pCW57.1_V5_BirA*_FLAG_Ct | addgene full sequence | sequence record 380713 | Addgene NGS Result
TATTACAGGGACAGCAGAGATCCACTTTGGCCGCGAATCGATATGTCGAGTTTACTCCCTATCAGTGATA
GAGAACGTATGTCGAGTTTACTCCCTATCAGTGATAGAGAACGATGTCGAGTTTACTCCCTATCAGTGAT
AGAGAACGTATGTCGAGTTTACTCCCTATCAGTGATAGAGAACGTATGTCGAGTTTACTCCCTATCAGTG
ATAGAGAACGTATGTCGAGTTTATCCCTATCAGTGATAGAGAACGTATGTCGAGTTTACTCCCTATCAGT
GATAGAGAACGTATGTCGAGGTAGGCGTGTACGGTGGGAGGCCTATATAAGCAGAGCTCGTTTAGTGAAC
CGTCAGATCGCCTGGAGAATTGGCTAGCATCAACAAGTTTGTACAAAAAAGCTGAACGAGAAACGTAAAA
TGATATAAATATCAATATATTAAATTAGATTTTGCATAAAAAACAGACTACATAATACTGTAAAACACAA
CATATCCAGTCACTATGGCGGCCGCATTAGGCACCCCAGGCTTTACACTTTATGCTTCCGGCTCGTATAA
TGTGTGGATTTTGAGTTAGGATCCGTCGAGATTTTCAGGAGCTAAGGAAGCTAAAATGGAGAAAAAAATC
ACTGGATATACCACCGTTGATATATCCCAATGGCATCGTAAAGAACATTTTGAGGCATTTCAGTCAGTTG
CTCAATGTACCTATAACCAGACCGTTCAGCTGGATATTACGGCCTTTTTAAAGACCGTAAAGAAAAATAA
GCACAAGTTTTATCCGGCCTTTATTCACATTCTTGCCCGCCTGATGAATGCTCATCCGGAATTCCGTATG
GCAATGAAAGACGGTGAGCTGGTGATATGGGATAGTGTTCACCCTTGTTACACCGTTTTCCATGAGCAAA
CTGAAACGTTTTCATCGCTCTGGAGTGAATACCACGACGATTTCCGGCAGTTTCTACACATATATTCGCA
AGATGTGGCGTGTTACGGTGAAAACCTGGCCTATTTCCCTAAAGGGTTTATTGAGAATATGTTTTTCGTC
TCAGCCAATCCCTGGGTGAGTTTCACCAGTTTTGATTTAAACGTGGCCAATATGGACAACTTCTTCGCCC
CCGTTTTCACCATGGGCAAATATTATACGCAAGGCGACAAGGTGCTGATGCCGCTGGCGATTCAGGTTCA
TCATGCCGTTTGTGATGGCTTCCATGTCGGCAGAATGCTTAATGAATTACAACAGTACTGCGATGAGTGG
CAGGGCGGGGCGTAAAGATCTGGATCCGGCTTACTAAAAGCCAGATAACAGTATGCGTATTTGCGCGCTG
ATTTTTGCGGTATAAGAATATATACTGATATGTATACCCGAAGTATGTCAAAAAGAGGTATGCTATGAAG
CAGCGTATTACAGTGACAGTTGACAGCGACAGCTATCAGTTGCTCAAGGCATATATGATGTCAATATCTC
CGGTCTGGTAAGCACAACCATGCAGAATGAAGCCCGTCGTCTGCGTGCCGAACGCTGGAAAGCGGAAAAT
CAGGAAGGGATGGCTGAGGTCGCCCGGTTTATTGAAATGAACGGCTCTTTTGCTGACGAGAACAGGGGCT
GGTGAAATGCAGTTTAAGGTTTACACCTATAAAAGAGAGAGCCGTTATCGTCTGTTTGTGGATGTACAGA
GTGATATTATTGACACGCCCGGGCGACGGATGGTGATCCCCCTGGCCAGTGCACGTCTGCTGTCAGATAA
AGTCTCCCGTGAACTTTACCCGGTGGTGCATATCGGGGATGAAAGCTGGCGCATGATGACCACCGATATG
GCCAGTGTGCCGGTCTCCGTTATCGGGGAAGAAGTGGCTGATCTCAGCCACCGCGAAAATGACATCAAAA
ACGCCATTAACCTGATGTTCTGGGGAATATAAATGTCAGGCTCCCTTATACACAGCCAGTCTGCAGGTCG
ACCATAGTGACTGGATATGTTGTGTTTTACAGTATTATGTAGTCTGTTTTTTATGCAAAATCTAATTTAA
TATATTGATATTTATATCATTTTACGTTTCTCGTTCAGCTTTCTTGTACAAAGTGGTTGATTCTAGAGAC
TACAAAGACGATGACGATAAACCAGCGGGCGGCGGCCCCGGCTCTGGAGGGAAGGACAACACCGTGCCCC
TGAAGCTGATCGCCCTGCTGGCCAACGGCGAGTTCCACAGCGGCGAGCAGCTGGGCGAGACCCTGGGCAT
GAGCCGGGCCGCCATCAACAAGCACATCCAGACCCTGCGGGACTGGGGCGTGGACGTGTTCACCGTGCCC
GGCAAGGGCTACAGCCTGCCCGAGCCCATCCAGCTGCTGAACGCCAAGCAGATCCTGGGCCAGCTGGACG
GCGGCAGCGTGGCCGTGCTGCCCGTGATCGACAGCACCAACCAGTACCTGCTGGACCGGATCGGCGAGCT
GAAGAGCGGCGACGCCTGCATCGCCGAGTACCAGCAGGCCGGCCGGGGCGGCCGGGGCCGGAAGTGGTTC
AGCCCCTTCGGCGCCAACCTGTACCTGAGCATGTTCTGGCGGCTGGAGCAGGGCCCCGCCGCCGCCATCG
GCCTGAGCCTGGTGATCGGCATCGTGATGGCCGAGGTGCTGCGGAAGCTGGGCGCCGACAAGGTGCGGGT
GAAGTGGCCCAACGACCTGTACCTGCAGGACCGGAAGCTGGCCGGCATCCTGGTGGAGCTGACCGGCAAG
ACCGGCGACGCCGCCCAGATCGTGATCGGCGCCGGCATCAACATGGCCATGCGGCGGGTGGAGGAGAGCG
TGGTGAACCAGGGCTGGATCACCCTGCAGGAGGCCGGCATCAACCTGGACCGGAACACCCTGGCCGCCAT
GCTGATCCGGGAGCTGCGGGCCGCCCTGGAGCTGTTCGAGCAGGAGGGCCTGGCCCCCTACCTGAGCCGG
TGGGAGAAGCTGGACAACTTCATCAACCGGCCCGTGAAGCTGATCATCGGCGACAAGGAGATCTTCGGCA
TCAGCCGGGGCATCGACAAGCAGGGCGCCCTGCTGCTGGAGCAGGACGGCATCATCAAGCCCTGGATGGG
CGGCGAGATCAGCCTGCGGAGCGCCGAGAAGGGACCCATCCCCAACCCCCTGCTGGGCCTGGACAGCACC
TAAGGATCCGGGGTTGGGGTTGCGCCTTTTCCAAGGCAGCCCTGGGTTTGCGCAGGGACGCGGCTGCTCT
GGGCGTGGTTCCGGGAAACGCAGCGGCGCCGACCCTGGGTCTCGCACATTCTTCACGTCCGTTCGCAGCG
TCACCCGGATCTTCGCCGCTACCCTTGTGGGCCCCCCGGCGACGCTTCCTGCTCCGCCCCTAAGTCGGGA
AGGTTCCTTGCGGTTCGCGGCGTGCCGGACGTGACAAACGGAAGCCGCACGTCTCACTAGTACCCTCGCA
GACGGACAGCGCCAGGGAGCAATGGCAGCGCGCCGACCGCGATGGGCTGTGGCCAATAGCGGCTGCTCAG
CAGGGCGCGCCGAGAGCAGCGGCCGGGAAGGGGCGGTGCGGGAGGCGGGGTGTGGGGCGGTAGTGTGGGC
CCTGTTCCTGCCCGCGCGGTGTTCCGCATTCTGCAAGCCTCCGGAGCGCACGTCGGCAGTCGGCTCCCTC
GTTGACCGAATCACCGACCTCTCTCCCCAGCAATTCACCATGGCCAAGCCTTTGTCTCAAGAAGAATCCA
CCCTCATTGAAAGAGCAACGGCTACAATCAACAGCATCCCCATCTCTGAAGACTACAGCGTCGCCAGCGC
AGCTCTCTCTAGCGACGGCCGCATCTTCACTGGTGTCAATGTATATCATTTTACTGGGGGACCTTGTGCA
GAACTCGTGGTGCTGGGCACTGCTGCTGCTGCGGCAGCTGGCAACCTGACTTGTATCGTCGCGATCGGAA
ATGAGAACAGGGGCATCTTGAGCCCCTGCGGACGGTGCCGACAGGTGCTTCTCGATCTGCATCCTGGGAT
CAAAGCCATAGTGAAGGACAGTGATGGACAGCCGACGGCAGTTGGGATTCGTGAATTGCTGCCCTCTGGT
TATGTGTGGGAGGGCGAAGGTAGAGGTTCTCTCCTCACTTGTGGTGATGTTGAAGAAAACCCTGGTCCAA
TGTCTAGACTGGACAAGAGCAAAGTCATAAACGGAGCTCTGGAATTACTCAATGGTGTCGGTATCGAAGG
CCTGACGACAAGGAAACTCGCTCAAAAGCTGGGAGTTGAGCAGCCTACCCTGTACTGGCACGTGAAGAAC
AAGCGGGCCCTGCTCGATGCCCTGCCAATCGAGATGCTGGACAGGCATCATACCCACTTCTGCCCCCTGG
AAGGCGAGTCATGGCAAGACTTTCTGCGGAACAACGCCAAGTCATACCGCTGTGCTCTCCTCTCACATCG
CGACGGGGCTAAAGTGCATCTCGGCACCCGCCCAACAGAGAAACAGTACGAAACCCTGGAAAATCAGCTC
GCGTTCCTGTGTCAGCAAGGCTTCTCCCTGGAGAACGCACTGTACGCTCTGTCCGCCGTGGGCCACTTTA
CACTGGGCTGCGTATTGGAGGAACAGGAGCATCAAGTAGCAAAAGAGGAAAGAGAGACACCTACCACCGA
TTCTATGCCCCCACTTCTGAGACAAGCAATTGAGCTGTTCGACCGGCAGGGAGCCGAACCTGCCTTCCTT
TTCGGCCTGGAACTAATCATATGTGGCCTGGAGAAACAGCTAAAGTGCGAAAGCGGCGGGCCGACCGACG
CCCTTGACGATTTTGACTTAGACATGCTCCCAGCCGATGCCCTTGACGACTTTGACCTTGATATGCTGCC
TGCTGACGCTCTTGACGATTTTGACCTTGACATGCTCCCCGGGTAACTAAGTAAGGATCGATCCAAGATA
TCGTATTCTTAACTATGTTGCTCCTTTTACGCTATGTGGATACGCTGCTTTAATGCCTTTGTATCATGCT
ATTGCTTCCCGTATGGCTTTCATTTTCTCCTCCTTGTATAAATCCTGGTTGCTGTCTCTTTATGAGGAGT
TGTGGCCCGTTGTCAGGCAACGTGGCGTGGTGTGCACTGTGTTTGCTGACGCAACCCCCACTGGTTGGGG
CATTGCCACCACCTGTCAGCTCCTTTCCGGGACTTTCGCTTTCCCCCTCCCTATTGCCACGGCGGAACTC
ATCGCCGCCTGCCTTGCCCGCTGCTGGACAGGGGCTCGGCTGTTGGGCACTGACAATTCCGTGGTGTTGT
CGGGGAAGCTGACGTCCTTTCCATGGCTGCTCGCCTGTGTTGCCACCTGGATTCTGCGCGGGACGTCCTT
CTGCTACGTCCCTTCGGCCCTCAATCCAGCGGACCTTCCTTCCCGCGGCCTGCTGCCGGCTCTGCGGCCT
CTTCCGCGTCTTCGCCTTCGCCCTCAGACGAGTCGGATCTCCCTTTGGGCCGCCTCCCCGCCTGTTTCGC
CTCGGCGTCCGGACTAGAGGTACCTTTAAGACCAATGACTTACAAGGCAGCTGTAGATCTTAGCCACTTT
TTAAAAGAAAAGGGGGGACTGGAAGGGCTAATTCACTCCCAACGAAGACAAGATCTGCTTTTTGCTTGTA
CTGGGTCTCTCTGGTTAGACCAGATCTGAGCCTGGGAGCTCTCTGGCTAACTAGGGAACCCACTGCTTAA
GCCTCAATAAAGCTTGCCTTGAGTGCTTCAAGTAGTGTGTGCCCGTCTGTTGTGTGACTCTGGTAACTAG
AGATCCCTCAGACCCTTTTAGTCAGTGTGGAAAATCTCTAGCAGTAGTAGTTCATGTCATCTTATTATTC
AGTATTTATAACTTGCAAAGAAATGAATATCAGAGAGTGAGAGGAACTTGTTTATTGCAGCTTATAATGG
TTACAAATAAAGCAATAGCATCACAAATTTCACAAATAAAGCATTTTTTTCACTGCATTCTAGTTGTGGT
TTGTCCAAACTCATCAATGTATCTTATCATGTCTGGCTCTAGCTATCCCGCCCCTAACTCCGCCCATCCC
GCCCCTAACTCCGCCCAGTTCCGCCCATTCTCCGCCCCATGGCTGACTAATTTTTTTTATTTATGCAGAG
GCCGAGGCCGCCTCGGCCTCTGAGCTATTCCAGAAGTAGTGAGGAGGCTTTTTTGGAGGCCTTTCAAATA
TGTATCCGCTCATGAGACAATAACCCTGATAAATGCTTCAATAATATTGAAAAAGGAAGAGTATGAGTAT
TCAACATTTCCGTGTCGCCCTTATTCCCTTTTTTGCGGCATTTTGCCTTCCTGTTTTTGCTCACCCAGAA
ACGCTGGTGAAAGTAAAAGATGCTGAAGATCAGTTGGGTGCACGAGTGGGTTACATCGAACTGGATCTCA
ACAGCGGTAAGATCCTTGAGAGTTTTCGCCCCGAAGAACGTTTTCCAATGATGAGCACTTTTAAAGTTCT
GCTATGTGGCGCGGTATTATCCCGTATTGACGCCGGGCAAGAGCAACTCGGTCGCCGCATACACTATTCT
CAGAATGACTTGGTTGAGTACTCACCAGTCACAGAAAAGCATCTTACGGATGGCATGACAGTAAGAGAAT
TATGCAGTGCTGCCATAACCATGAGTGATAACACTGCGGCCAACTTACTTCTGACAACGATCGGAGGACC
GAAGGAGCTAACCGCTTTTTTGCACAACATGGGGGATCATGTAACTCGCCTTGATCGTTGGGAACCGGAG
CTGAATGAAGCCATACCAAACGACGAGCGTGACACCACGATGCCTGTAGCAATGGCAACAACGTTGCGCA
AACTATTAACTGGCGAACTACTTACTCTAGCTTCCCGGCAACAATTAATAGACTGGATGGAGGCGGATAA
AGTTGCAGGACCACTTCTGCGCTCGGCCCTTCCGGCTGGCTGGTTTATTGCTGATAAATCTGGAGCCGGT
GAGCGTGGGTCTCGCGGTATCATTGCAGCACTGGGGCCAGATGGTAAGCCCTCCCGTATCGTAGTTATCT
ACACGACGGGGAGTCAGGCAACTATGGATGAACGAAATAGACAGATCGCTGAGATAGGTGCCTCACTGAT
TAAGCATTGGTAACTGTCAGACCAAGTTTACTCATATATACTTTAGATTGATTTAAAACTTCATTTTTAA
TTTAAAAGGATCTAGGTGAAGATCCTTTTTGATAATCTCATGACCAAAATCCCTTAACGTGAGTTTTCGT
TCCACTGAGCGTCAGACCCCGTAGAAAAGATCAAAGGATCTTCTTGAGATCCTTTTTTTCTGCGCGTAAT
CTGCTGCTTGCAAACAAAAAAACCACCGCTACCAGCGGTGGTTTGTTTGCCGGATCAAGAGCTACCAACT
CTTTTTCCGAAGGTAACTGGCTTCAGCAGAGCGCAGATACCAAATACTGTTCTTCTAGTGTAGCCGTAGT
TAGGCCACCACTTCAAGAACTCTGTAGCACCGCCTACATACCTCGCTCTGCTAATCCTGTTACCAGTGGC
TGCTGCCAGTGGCGATAAGTCGTGTCTTACCGGGTTGGACTCAAGACGATAGTTACCGGATAAGGCGCAG
CGGTCGGGCTGAACGGGGGGTTCGTGCACACAGCCCAGCTTGGAGCGAACGACCTACACCGAACTGAGAT
ACCTACAGCGTGAGCTATGAGAAAGCGCCACGCTTCCCGAAGGGAGAAAGGCGGACAGGTATCCGGTAAG
CGGCAGGGTCGGAACAGGAGAGCGCACGAGGGAGCTTCCAGGGGGAAACGCCTGGTATCTTTATAGTCCT
GTCGGGTTTCGCCACCTCTGACTTGAGCGTCGATTTTTGTGATGCTCGTCAGGGGGGCGGAGCCTATGGA
AAAACGCCAGCAACGCGGCCTTTTTACGGTTCCTGGCCTTTTGCTGGCCTTTTGCTCACATGTTCTTTCC
TGCGTTATCCCCTGATTCTGTGGATAACCGTATTACCGCCTTTGAGTGAGCTGATACCGCTCGCCGCAGC
CGAACGACCGAGCGCAGCGAGTCAGTGAGCGAGGAAGCGGAAGAGCGCCCAATACGCAAACCGCCTCTCC
CCGCGCGTTGGCCGATTCATTAATGCAGCTGGCACGACAGGTTTCCCGACTGGAAAGCGGGCAGTGAGCG
CAACGCAATTAATGTGAGTTAGCTCACTCATTAGGCACCCCAGGCTTTACACTTTATGCTTCCGGCTCGT
ATGTTGTGTGGAATTGTGAGCGGATAACAATTTCACACAGGAAACAGCTATGACCATGATTACGCCAAGC
GCGCAATTAACCCTCACTAAAGGGAACAAAAGCTGGAGCTGCAAGCTTAATGTAGTCTTATGCAATACTC
TTGTAGTCTTGCAACATGGTAACGATGAGTTAGCAACATGCCTTACAAGGAGAGAAAAAGCACCGTGCAT
GCCGATTGGTGGAAGTAAGGTGGTACGATCGTGCCTTATTAGGAAGGCAACAGACGGGTCTGACATGGAT
TGGACGAACCACTGAATTGCCGCATTGCAGAGATATTGTATTTAAGTGCCTAGCTCGATACATAAACGGG
TCTCTCTGGTTAGACCAGATCTGAGCCTGGGAGCTCTCTGGCTAACTAGGGAACCCACTGCTTAAGCCTC
AATAAAGCTTGCCTTGAGTGCTTCAAGTAGTGTGTGCCCGTCTGTTGTGTGACTCTGGTAACTAGAGATC
CCTCAGACCCTTTTAGTCAGTGTGGAAAATCTCTAGCAGTGGCGCCCGAACAGGGACTTGAAAGCGAAAG
GGAAACCAGAGGAGCTCTCTCGACGCAGGACTCGGCTTGCTGAAGCGCGCACGGCAAGAGGCGAGGGGCG
GCGACTGGTGAGTACGCCAAAAATTTTGACTAGCGGAGGCTAGAAGGAGAGAGATGGGTGCGAGAGCGTC
AGTATTAAGCGGGGGAGAATTAGATCGCGATGGGAAAAAATTCGGTTAAGGCCAGGGGGAAAGAAAAAAT
ATAAATTAAAACATATAGTATGGGCAAGCAGGGAGCTAGAACGATTCGCAGTTAATCCTGGCCTGTTAGA
AACATCAGAAGGCTGTAGACAAATACTGGGACAGCTACAACCATCCCTTCAGACAGGATCAGAAGAACTT
AGATCATTATATAATACAGTAGCAACCCTCTATTGTGTGCATCAAAGGATAGAGATAAAAGACACCAAGG
AAGCTTTAGACAAGATAGAGGAAGAGCAAAACAAAAGTAAGACCACCGCACAGCAAGCGGCCGCTGATCT
TCAGACCTGGAGGAGGAGATATGAGGGACAATTGGAGAAGTGAATTATATAAATATAAAGTAGTAAAAAT
TGAACCATTAGGAGTAGCACCCACCAAGGCAAAGAGAAGAGTGGTGCAGAGAGAAAAAAGAGCAGTGGGA
ATAGGAGCTTTGTTCCTTGGGTTCTTGGGAGCAGCAGGAAGCACTATGGGCGCAGCGTCAATGACGCTGA
CGGTACAGGCCAGACAATTATTGTCTGGTATAGTGCAGCAGCAGAACAATTTGCTGAGGGCTATTGAGGC
GCAACAGCATCTGTTGCAACTCACAGTCTGGGGCATCAAGCAGCTCCAGGCAAGAATCCTGGCTGTGGAA
AGATACCTAAAGGATCAACAGCTCCTGGGGATTTGGGGTTGCTCTGGAAAACTCATTTGCACCACTGCTG
TGCCTTGGAATGCTAGTTGGAGTAATAAATCTCTGGAACAGATTTGGAATCACACGACCTGGATGGAGTG
GGACAGAGAAATTAACAATTACACAAGCTTAATACACTCCTTAATTGAAGAATCGCAAAACCAGCAAGAA
AAGAATGAACAAGAATTATTGGAATTAGATAAATGGGCAAGTTTGTGGAATTGGTTTAACATAACAAATT
GGCTGTGGTATATAAAATTATTCATAATGATAGTAGGAGGCTTGGTAGGTTTAAGAATAGTTTTTGCTGT
ACTTTCTATAGTGAATAGAGTTAGGCAGGGATATTCACCATTATCGTTTCAGACCCACCTCCCAACCCCG
AGGGGACAATTCTCGACCTCGAGACAAATGGCAGTATTCATCCACAATTTTAAAAGAAAAGGGGGGATTG
GGGGGTACAGTGCAGGGGAAAGAATAGTAGACATAATAGCAACAGACATACAAACTAAAGAATTACAAAA
ACAAATTACAAAAATTCAAAATTTTCGGGTT
